Addgene plasmid #25777: mGoosecoid
Depositing lab: Edward De Robertis. Depositing organization: University of California, Los Angeles (UCLA).
Backbone
  Vector backbone: pCS2
  Backbone size w/o insert (bp): 4095
  Vector type: Mammalian Expression
Growth in bacteria
  Bacterial resistance: Ampicillin, 100 μg/mL
  Growth temperature: 37°C
  Growth strain: DH5alpha
  Copy number: High Copy
Gene/Insert
  Gene/Insert name: Goosecoid
  Species: M. musculus (mouse)
  Entrez Gene: Gsc
  Cloning method: Restriction Enzyme; 5′ cloning site SacI (unknown if destroyed); 3′ cloning site HindIII (unknown if destroyed)
  Sequencing primers: 5′ T7; 3′ T3
Terms and licenses: Academic/Nonprofit Terms; Industry Terms: Not Available to Industry
Depositor comments: antisense: linearize with Sac1, transcribe with T3 sense: linearize with HindIII, transcribe with T7
How to cite: mGoosecoid was a gift from Edward De Robertis (Addgene plasmid # 25777 ; http://n2t.net/addgene:25777 ; RRID:Addgene_25777)
