[The description below was written by a language model from this plasmid's Addgene catalogue record.]
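Description:
mGoosecoid is a plasmid carrying the mouse Goosecoid gene (Gsc), which encodes a homeodomain transcription factor best known as a marker of the organizer region in gastrulating vertebrate embryos. The insert is recorded as cloned into the pCS2 backbone (about 4.1 kb without insert) by restriction cloning between SacI at the 5′ end and HindIII at the 3′ end; whether those sites survived cloning is not recorded, although the depositor's linearization notes imply that both can still be cut. The insert size and whether it represents the full coding sequence or a partial cDNA are not stated. The plasmid is maintained in E. coli at high copy number under ampicillin selection.

The vector is catalogued as a mammalian expression type, and pCS2-family vectors generally provide a CMV-derived promoter and an SV40 polyadenylation signal for expression in vertebrate cells and embryos. No feature table is supplied, so these elements cannot be confirmed for this construct. The record instead emphasizes in vitro transcription from phage promoters flanking the insert. According to the depositor comments, cutting with SacI and transcribing with T3 polymerase yields antisense RNA, whereas cutting with HindIII and transcribing with T7 polymerase yields sense RNA. T7 and T3 are also listed as the 5′ and 3′ sequencing primers, consistent with this orientation.

This arrangement points to use as a template for riboprobes. The antisense transcript would detect Gsc mRNA by in situ hybridization in mouse embryos or tissues, and the sense transcript would serve as a negative control, though the record does not explicitly name an application.
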