>Addgene plasmid #25777 | mGoosecoid | addgene partial sequence | sequence record 31638 | 25777 with T3
CCTCGAGGTCGACGGTATCGATAAGCTTTTTACATTGCCATCACTTTATTGTATTGTCACCGTTAACTTA
ACTATAAATACTACGGTGGGGGACGAGGCTCACGCAGGCAGCCCGGGACAGTGGGGCTGCGGTCCCCACG
CGCCTGTCCCCAGCAGTCCTGGGCCTGTACATTATTTACAGCTAGCTCCTCGTTGCTTTCTCGACCCCCT
CCCGCAAGGCAGGGTGTGTGCAAGTAGCATCGACTGTCTGTGCAAGTCCTTGCGTCAGGCAAGCGCCCCG
GCCGGCCCGCGGCCGCGGCCGTCAGCTGTCCGAGTCCAAATCGCTTTTACCTTCCTCTTCCCTCTTCTCC
GGCGAGGCTTTTGAGGACGTCTTGTTCCACTTCTCGGCGTTTTCTGACTCCTCCGAGGAGGATCGCTTCT
GTCGTCTCCACTTGGCTCGGCGGTTCTTAAACCAGACCTCCACCTTCTCCTCCCGAAGGTGCACCTTCCT
GGCCAGCTGCTCCCGAGTGCCCACGTCTGGGTACTTCGTCTCCTGGAAGAGGTTCTCCAGGGCTTCGAGC
TGCTCATCGGTGAAGATGGTGCGGTGCCGCCGCTTCCGCCGACAGTGCAGCTGGTTGAGCAGCTGCAGCT
CAGTGCGCGACAGCGTGCCCACGTTCATGTAGGGCAGCATCTGGTGCGGCACCGGA
